>Addgene plasmid #134804 | pED14xS-WT | addgene full sequence | sequence record 266457 | Addgene NGS Result
TTATCTTACTGCGCAGATACGCCCTCGTCAATCCCTTAATAGCAAAATGCCTTTTGATCGGCGAGAAAGT
CAGCAGGCCGCTTAGTTAGCCGTGCACTGATCATATCGTCAATTATTACCTCCACGGGGAGAGCCTGAGC
AAACTGGCCTCAGGCATTTGAGAAGCACAAGGGTCCCTAAGTCTCCTCAGCAAAACGAAAGGCCCAGTCT
TTCGACTGAGCCTTTCGTTTTATTTGACCGGATGTCCTCTTACTGACAGATGAGGGGCGGACGTTGACAC
TTGAGGGGCCGACTCACCCGGCGCGGCGTTGACAGATGAGGGGCAGGCTCGATTTCGGCCGGCGACGTGG
AGCTGGCCAGCCTCGCAAATCGGCGAAAACGCCTGATTTTACGCGAGTTTCCCACAGATGATGTGGACAA
GCCTGGGGATAAGTGCCCTGCGGTATTGACACTTGAGGGGCGCGACTACTGACAGATGAGGGGCGCGATC
CTTGACACTTGAGGGGCAGAGTGCTGACAGATGAGGGGCGCACCTATTGACATTTGAGGGGCTGTCCACA
GGCAGAAAATCCAGCATTTGCAAGGGTTTCCGCCCGTTTTTCGGCCACCGCTAACCTGTCTTTTAACCTG
CTTTTAAACCAATATTTATAAACCTTGTTTTTAACCAGGGCTGCGCCCTGTGCGCGTGACCGCGCACGCC
GAAGGGGGGTGCCCCCCCTTCTCGAACCCTCCCGGCCCGCTAACGCGGGCCTCCCATCCCCCCAGGGGCT
GCGCCCCTCGGCCGCGAACGGCCTCACCCCAAAAATGGAGGTTTCTCTTCTTTCACTTTACGGCTAGCTC
AGCCCTAGGTATTATGCTAGCAGCCCCATACGATATAAGGAGGGTGAATGAATCGGACGTTTGACCGGAA
GGCATACAGGCAAGAACTGATCGACGCGGGGTTTTCCGCCGAGGATGCCGAAACCATCGCAAGCCGCACC
GTCATGCGTGCGCCCCGCGAAACCTTCCAGTCCGTCGGCTCGATGGTCCAGCAAGCTACGGCCAAGATCG
AGCGCGACAGCGTGCAACTGGCTCCCCCTGCCCTGCCCGCGCCATCGGCCGCCGTGGAGCGTTCGCGTCG
TCTCGAACAGGAGGCGGCAGGTTTGGCGAAGTCGATGACCATCGACACGCGAGGAACTATGACGACCAAG
AAGCGAAAAACCGCCGGCGAGGACCTGGCAAAACAGGTCAGCGAGGCCAAGCAGGCCGCGTTGCTGAAAC
ACACGAAGCAGCAGATCAAGGAAATGCAGCTTTCCTTGTTCGATATTGCGCCGTGGCCGGACACGATGCG
AGCGATGCCAAACGACACGGCCCGCTCTGCCCTGTTCACCACGCGCAACAAGAAAATCCCGCGCGAGGCG
CTGCAAAACAAGGTCATTTTCCACGTCAACAAGGACGTGAAGATCACCTACACCGGCGTCGAGCTGCGGG
CCGACGATGACGAACTGGTGTGGCAGCAGGTGTTGGAGTACGCGAAGCGCACCCCTATCGGCGAGCCGAT
CACCTTCACGTTCTACGAGCTTTGCCAGGACCTGGGCTGGTCGATCAATGGCCGGTATTACACGAAGGCC
GAGGAATGCCTGTCGCGCCTACAGGCGACGGCGATGGGCTTCACGTCCGACCGCGTTGGGCACCTGGAAT
CGGTGTCGCTGCTGCACCGCTTCCGCGTCCTGGACCGTGGCAAGAAAACGTCCCGTTGCCAGGTCCTGAT
CGACGAGGAAATCGTCGTGCTGTTTGCTGGCGACCACTACACGAAATTCATATGGGAGAAGTACCGCAAG
CTGTCGCCGACGGCCCGACGGATGTTCGACTATTTCAGCTCGCACCGGGAGCCGTACCCGCTCAAGCTGG
AAACCTTCCGCCTCATGTGCGGATCGGATTCCACCCGCGTGAAGAAGTGGCGCGAGCAGGTCGGCGAAGC
CTGCGAAGAGTTGCGAGGCAGCGGCCTGGTGGAACACGCCTGGGTCAATGATGACCTGGTGCATTGCAAA
CGCTAGACGGCCTATTTGGCCTATTTTTCTAAATACATTCAAATATGTATCCGCTCATGAGACAATAACC
CTGATAAATGCTTCAATAATATTGAAAAAGGAAGAGTATGAGGGAAGCGGTGATCGCCGAAGTATCGACT
CAACTATCAGAGGTAGTTGGCGTCATCGAGCGCCATCTCGAACCGACGTTGCTGGCCGTACATTTGTACG
GCTCCGCAGTGGATGGCGGCCTGAAGCCACACAGTGATATTGATTTGCTGGTTACGGTGACCGTAAGGCT
TGATGAAACAACGCGGCGAGCTTTGATCAACGACCTTTTGGAAACTTCGGCTTCCCCTGGAGAGAGCGAG
ATTCTCCGCGCTGTAGAAGTCACCATTGTTGTGCACGACGACATCATTCCGTGGCGTTATCCAGCTAAGC
GCGAACTGCAATTTGGAGAATGGCAGCGCAATGACATTCTTGCAGGTATCTTCGAGCCAGCCACGATCGA
CATTGATCTGGCTATCTTGCTGACAAAAGCAAGAGAACATAGCGTTGCCTTGGTAGGTCCAGCGGCGGAG
GAACTCTTTGATCCGGTTCCTGAACAGGATCTATTTGAGGCGCTAAATGAAACCTTAACGCTATGGAACT
CGCCGCCCGACTGGGCTGGCGATGAGCGAAATGTAGTGCTTACGTTGTCCCGCATTTGGTACAGCGCAGT
AACCGGCAAAATCGCGCCGAAGGATGTCGCTGCCGACTGGGCAATGGAGCGCCTGCCGGCCCAGTATCAG
CCCGTCATACTTGAAGCTAGACAGGCTTATCTTGGACAAGAAGAAGATCGCTTGGCCTCGCGCGCAGATC
AGTTGGAAGAATTTGTCCACTACGTGAAAGGCGAGATCACCAAGGTAGTCGGCAAATAAACGCCATGGGC
ATTAAAAAATGCCCTCTTGGGTTATCAAGAGGGTCATTATATTTGCTGAGGAGTGCCGTTAATTAAGTCG
GATGAATGGCAGAAGCTTAAAAAAAATCCTTAGCTTTCGCTAAGGATCTGCAGGTCGACGGATCCTGAGA
TAAGTCATTGATAAAGTGGCGGAGAGAGGGGGATTTGAACCCCCGGTAGAGTTGCCCCTACTCCGGTTTT
CGAGACCGGTCCGTTCAGCCGCTCCGGCATCTCTCCGTTCAGATGGTTGCCATGATAAGGGACCCATCTT
GTCTGCTAATTGTTATCCGCTCACAA
Features (pLannotate 1.2.2; 8 found; start..end, strand, type, name):
    192..236     -  terminator     rrnB T1 terminator: transcription terminator T1 from the E. coli rrnB gene
    252..741     +  rep_origin     oriV (fragment): incP origin of replication
    888..2036    +  CDS            trfA: trans-acting replication protein that binds to and activates oriV
   2066..2137    +  promoter       AmpR promoter: bla
   2138..2929    +  CDS            SmR: aminoglycoside adenylyltransferase (Murphy, 1985); aadA; confers resistance to spectinomycin and streptomycin
   3028..3057    -  terminator     bacterial terminator (fragment): putative bacterial transcription terminator
   3099..3185    -  ncRNA          tRNA: Accession: RF00005 - tRNA
   3230..3246    -  protein_bind   lac operator: The lac repressor binds to the lac operator to inhibit transcription in E. coli. This inhibition can be relieved by adding lactose or isopropyl-β-D-thiogalactopyranoside (IPTG). lac repressor encoded by lacI
