[The description below was written by a language model from this plasmid's Addgene catalogue record and pLannotate feature annotations shown in this document.]
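Description:
pED14xS-WT is a small (about 3.2 kb), low-copy bacterial expression plasmid built on an RK2 (IncP) replicon and used in synthetic biology work on engineered tRNAs in E. coli. Replication depends on the oriV origin together with a plasmid-encoded trfA gene, whose product binds and activates oriV, so the replicon is self-contained. Selection is by spectinomycin through the aadA aminoglycoside adenylyltransferase (annotated SmR, which also confers streptomycin resistance), driven by the AmpR (bla) promoter. An rrnB T1 terminator sits next to the origin region and helps insulate it from neighbouring transcription.

The payload is a synthetic wild-type serine tRNA scaffold that decodes the TCG codon. In the feature table it appears as a reverse-strand tRNA element of under 90 nt, with a lac operator upstream of it and a fragment of a bacterial terminator downstream. The depositor describes the driving promoter as a ProK-LacI promoter; the automated annotation detects only the operator, not the promoter itself. No lacI gene is annotated on the plasmid, and the depositor notes that IPTG-inducible control requires the repressor to be supplied by the host strain or a second plasmid.

The associated publication concerns directed evolution of tRNAs for multiplexed suppression of quadruplet codons. As the unmodified, triplet-decoding version of the serine scaffold, this construct plausibly serves as the wild-type reference or starting point for evolved quadruplet-decoding variants, although the record does not say so explicitly.
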