Addgene plasmid #134804: pED14xS-WT
Purpose: IPTG inducible expression of WT S tRNA scaffold tRNA
Depositing lab: Ahmed Badran. Depositing organization: Broad Institute. Publication: Multiplex suppression of four quadruplet codons via tRNA directed evolution. DeBenedictis EA, Carver GD, Chung CZ, Soll D, Badran AH. Nat Commun. 2021 Sep 29;12(1):5706. doi: 10.1038/s41467-021-25948-y. PubMed 34588441.
Backbone
  Vector backbone: RK2 SpecR
  Total vector size (bp): 3240
  Vector type: Bacterial Expression, Synthetic Biology
Growth in bacteria
  Bacterial resistance: Spectinomycin, 50 μg/mL
  Growth temperature: 37°C
  Growth strain: DH5alpha
  Growth instructions: Grow in glucose to suppress expression of qtRNA
  Copy number: Low Copy
Gene/Insert
  Gene/Insert name: Wildtype S tRNA (decodes TCG)
  Species: Synthetic
Terms and licenses: Academic/Nonprofit Terms; Industry Terms: Not Available to Industry
Depositor comments: The lacI repressor must also be expressed in order to make the ProK-LacI promoter IPTG-inducible. These can be provided by the host strain, or on another plasmid. For example, E coli S2060s (Addgene Bacterial strain #105064), encode lacI.
How to cite: pED14xS-WT was a gift from Ahmed Badran (Addgene plasmid # 134804 ; http://n2t.net/addgene:134804 ; RRID:Addgene_134804)
